Addgene plasmid #133324: pHBS1500 [IBB-GFP-mCherry3E]-[BFP-TDP43 deltaNTD]
Purpose: To test the effect of sequence on TDP43 splicing activity
Depositing lab: Rajat Rohatgi. Depositing organization: Stanford University. Publication: Phase separation-deficient TDP43 remains functional in splicing. Schmidt HB, Barreau A, Rohatgi R. Nat Commun. 2019 Oct 25;10(1):4890. doi: 10.1038/s41467-019-12740-2. PubMed 31653829.
Backbone
  Vector backbone: pBI
  Vector type: Mammalian Expression
Growth in bacteria
  Bacterial resistance: Ampicillin, 100 μg/mL
  Growth temperature: 37°C
  Growth strain: DH5alpha
  Copy number: High Copy
Gene/Insert
  Gene/Insert name: TARDBP mutant
  Species: H. sapiens (human)
  Mutation: Deletion of NTD in full-length TDP43
  Entrez Gene: TARDBP (a.k.a. ALS10, TDP-43)
  Cloning method: Gibson Cloning
Terms and licenses: Academic/Nonprofit Terms; Industry Terms: Not Available to Industry
Depositor comments: Please visit https://www.biorxiv.org/content/10.1101/548339v1 for bioRxiv preprint.
How to cite: pHBS1500 [IBB-GFP-mCherry3E]-[BFP-TDP43 deltaNTD] was a gift from Rajat Rohatgi (Addgene plasmid # 133324 ; http://n2t.net/addgene:133324 ; RRID:Addgene_133324)
