[The description below was written by a language model from this plasmid's Addgene catalogue record and pLannotate feature annotations shown in this document.]
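Description:
pHBS1500 [IBB-GFP-mCherry3E]-[BFP-TDP43 deltaNTD] is a 9.2 kb mammalian expression plasmid built on the bidirectional pBI backbone. It is propagated in E. coli through a high-copy ColE1/pUC-type origin and selected with ampicillin via the β-lactamase gene. Its core is a central CMV enhancer flanked by two divergent promoters, a CMV promoter facing one way and a minimal CMV promoter facing the other. A single plasmid therefore delivers two transcription units to the same cell. Each unit ends in a rabbit β-globin intron, a short β-globin exon fragment and a β-globin polyadenylation signal. Leftover attB2 Gateway sites sit at the insert boundaries, although the record gives Gibson assembly as the cloning method.

One arm encodes TagBFP fused upstream of a human TARDBP (TDP43) fragment. The catalogue describes this as full-length TDP43 with its N-terminal domain deleted, so the blue fluorescence reports the level of the splicing factor variant. The other arm is a fluorescent splicing reporter. It comprises an importin-β-binding (IBB) segment from KPNA2, which should direct the product to the nucleus, followed by superfolder GFP and an mCherry coding sequence annotated as two fragments. A CFTR-derived fragment and unannotated flanking sequence lie between the two mCherry pieces. This layout suggests that red fluorescence depends on how the interrupting CFTR sequence is spliced, while GFP acts as an expression reference, but the record does not spell out the exact readout logic.

The stated purpose is to test how TDP43 sequence changes affect its splicing activity. The short lacI and str matches are probably backbone remnants.
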