Features (pLannotate 1.2.2; 23 found; start..end, strand, type, name):
     38..160     -  CDS            HBB: HBB_COLGU - Experimental evidence at transcript level: Swiss-Prot protein existence level 2. Involved in oxygen transport from the lung to the various peripheral tissues. From Colobus guereza (Mantled guereza) (Eastern black-and-white colobus monkey).
    164..736     -  intron         β-globin intron: intron from rabbit β-globin gene
    791..815     +  protein_bind   attB2: mutant version of attB; recombination site for the Gateway® BP reaction BP Clonase™
    824..1759    -  CDS            TARDBP (fragment): TADBP_HUMAN - Also known as TDP43. Experimental evidence at protein level: Swiss-Prot protein existence level 1. RNA-binding protein that is involved in various steps of RNA biogenesis and processing (PubMed:23519609). Preferentially binds, via its two RNA recognition motifs RRM1 and RRM2, to GU-repeats on RNA molecules predominantly localized within long introns and in the 3'UTR of mRNAs (PubMed:23519609, PubMed:24240615, PubMed:24464995). In turn, regulates the splicing of many non-coding and protein-coding RNAs including proteins involved in neuronal survival, as well as mRNAs that encode p
   1769..2464    -  CDS            TagBFP: TagBFP is a basic (constitutively fluorescent) blue fluorescent protein published in 2008, derived from Entacmaea quadricolor. It is reported to be a very rapidly-maturing monomer with very low acid sensitivity.
   2538..2741    -  promoter       CMV promoter: human cytomegalovirus (CMV) immediate early promoter
   2742..3045    -  enhancer       CMV enhancer: human cytomegalovirus immediate early enhancer
   3123..3157    +  promoter       minimal CMV promoter (fragment): human cytomegalovirus (CMV) immediate early promoter
   3210..3404    +  CDS            KPNA2 (fragment): IMA1_HUMAN - Also known as RCH1, SRP1. Experimental evidence at protein level: Swiss-Prot protein existence level 1. Functions in nuclear protein import as an adapter protein for nuclear receptor KPNB1. Binds specifically and directly to substrates containing either a simple or bipartite NLS motif. Docking of the importin/substrate complex to the nuclear pore complex (NPC) is mediated by KPNB1 through binding to nucleoporin FxFG repeats and the complex is subsequently translocated through the pore by an energy requiring, Ran-dependent mechanism. At the nucleoplasmic side of the NPC, Ran binds
   3390..4091    +  CDS            Superfolder GFP: Superfolder GFP is a basic (constitutively fluorescent) green fluorescent protein published in 2005, derived from Aequorea victoria. It is reported to be a very rapidly-maturing weak dimer.
   4110..4221    +  CDS            mCherry (fragment): monomeric derivative of DsRed fluorescent protein (Shaner et al., 2004) mammalian codon-optimized
   4314..4520    +  CDS            CFTR (fragment): CFTR_HUMAN - Also known as ABCC7. Experimental evidence at protein level: Swiss-Prot protein existence level 1. Epithelial ion channel that plays an important role in the regulation of epithelial ion and water transport and fluid homeostasis (PubMed:26823428). Mediates the transport of chloride ions across the cell membrane (PubMed:10792060, PubMed:11524016, PubMed:11707463, PubMed:12519745, PubMed:15010471, PubMed:12588899, PubMed:17036051, PubMed:19398555, PubMed:19621064, PubMed:22178883, PubMed:25330774, PubMed:1712898, PubMed:8910473, PubMed:9804160, PubMed:12529365, PubMed:17182731, PubM
   4799..5393    +  CDS            mCherry (fragment): monomeric derivative of DsRed fluorescent protein (Shaner et al., 2004) mammalian codon-optimized
   5404..5426    -  protein_bind   attB2 (fragment): mutant version of attB; recombination site for the Gateway® BP reaction BP Clonase™
   5462..6034    +  intron         β-globin intron: intron from rabbit β-globin gene
   6038..6160    +  CDS            HBB: HBB_COLGU - Experimental evidence at transcript level: Swiss-Prot protein existence level 2. Involved in oxygen transport from the lung to the various peripheral tissues. From Colobus guereza (Mantled guereza) (Eastern black-and-white colobus monkey).
   6231..6286    +  polyA_signal   β-globin poly(A) signal: rabbit β-globin polyadenylation signal (Gil and Proudfoot, 1987)
   6619..6672    -  CDS            lacI (fragment): lac repressor; lacI; The lac repressor binds to the lac operator to inhibit transcription in E. coli. This inhibition can be relieved by adding lactose or isopropyl-β-D-thiogalactopyranoside (IPTG).
   6855..7443    -  rep_origin     ori: high-copy-number ColE1/pMB1/pBR322/pUC origin of replication
   7614..8474    -  CDS            AmpR: β-lactamase; bla; confers resistance to ampicillin, carbenicillin, and related antibiotics
   8475..8579    -  promoter       AmpR promoter: bla
   8698..8814    +  CDS            str (fragment): STR_KLEPN - Protein inferred from homology: Swiss-Prot protein existence level 3. The aminoglycoside phosphotransferases achieve inactivation of their antibiotic substrates by phosphorylation. From Klebsiella pneumoniae.
   9140..9195    -  polyA_signal   β-globin poly(A) signal: rabbit β-globin polyadenylation signal (Gil and Proudfoot, 1987)
>Addgene plasmid #133324 | pHBS1500 [IBB-GFP-mCherry3E]-[BFP-TDP43 deltaNTD] | addgene full sequence | sequence record 261772 | Addgene NGS Result
TGTCCCCATAATTTTTGGCAGAGGGAAAAAGATCTCAGTGGTATTTGTGAGCCAGGGCATTGGCCACACC
AGCCACCACCTTCTGATAGGCAGCCTGCACCTGAGGAGTGAATTCTTTGCCAAAATGATGAGACAGCACA
ACAACCAGCACGTTGCCCAGGAGCTGTAGGAAAGAGAAGAAGGCATGAACATGGTTAGCAGAGGGGCCCG
GTTTGGACTCAGAGTATTTTATCCTCATCTCAAACAGTGTATATCATTGTAACCATAAAGAGAAAGGCAG
GATGATGACCAGGGTGTAGTTGTTTCTACCAATAAGAATATTTCCACGCCAGCCAGAATTTATATGCAGA
AATATTCTACCTTATCATTTAATTATAACAATTGTTCTCTAAAACTGTGCTGAAGTACAATATAATATAC
CCTGATTGCCTTGAAAAAAAAGTGATTAGAGAAAGTACTTACAATCTGACAAATAAACAAAAGTGAATTT
AAAAATTCGTTACAAATGCAAGCTAAAGTTTAACGAAAAAGTTACAGAAAATGAAAAGAAAATAAGAGGA
GACAATGGTTGTCAACAGAGTAGAAAGTGAAAGAAACAAAATTATCATGAGGGTCCATGGTGATACAAGG
GACATCTTCCCATTCTAAACAACACCCTGAAAACTTTGCCCCCTCCATATAACATGAATTTTACAATAGC
GAAAAAGAAAGAACAATCAAGGGTCCCCAAACTCACCCTGAAGTTCTCAGCTCTAGAGATATCGCATGCA
AGCTTACTAGTAGAGGATCAACCACTTTGTACAAGAAAGCTGGGTCTAGTCTACATTCCCCAGCCAGAAG
ACTTAGAATCCATGCTTGAGCCAAAGCCTCCATTAAAACCACTGCCCGACCCTGCATTGGATGCTGATCC
CCAACCAATTGCTGCACCAGAATTAGAGCCACTATAAGAGTTATTTCCAGAACCGAAGGCCTGGTTTGGC
TCCCTCTGCATGTTGCCTTGGTTTTGGTTATTACCCGATGGGCCTGACTGGTTCTGCTGGCTGGCTAACA
TGCCCATCATACCCCAACTGCTCTGTAGTGCTGCCTGGGCGGCAGCCATCATGGCTGGATTAATGCTGAA
CGCACCAAAGTTCATCCCACCACCCATATTACTACCTTGATTGTTTCCCAAACCAGCTCCACCCCCTCTG
CTATTACCAAATCCACCCTGATTCCCAAAGCCACCTGGATTACCACCAAATCTTCCACTTCTTTCTAACT
GTCTATTGCTATTGTGCTTAGGTTCGGCATTGGATATATGAACGCTGATTCCTTTAATGATCAAGTCCTC
TCCACAAAGAGACTGCGCAATCTGATCATCTGCAAATGTAACAAAGGCAAAGGCCCTGAATGGCTTGGGG
ATGAAGACATCCATCACATCCCCGTACTGAGAGAAGAACTCCCGCAGCTCATCCTCAGTCATGTCCTCTG
TACAGCGCCCCACAAACACTTTTCTGCTTCTCAAAGGCTCATCTTGGCTTTGCTTAGAATTAGGAAGTTT
GCAGTCACACCATCGTCCATCTATCATATGTCGCTGTGACATTACTTTCACTTGTGTTTCATATTCCGTA
AAACGAACAAAGCCAAACCCCTTTGAATGACCAGTCTTAAGATCTTTCTTGACCTGCACCATAAGAACTT
CTCCAAAGGTACTAAAATACTCTTTCAGGTCCTGTTCGGTTGTTTTCCATGGGAGACCCAACACTATTAA
ATCGGATGTCATTCCGGAATTAAGCTTGTGCCCCAGTTTGCTAGGGAGGTCGCAGTATCTGGCCACTGCC
ACCTCGTGCTGCTCGACGTAGGTCTCGTTGTTGGCCTCCTTGATTCTTTCCAGTCTGTAGTCCACATAGT
AGACGCCAGGCATCTTGAGGTTCTTAGCGGGTTTCTTGGATCTATATGTGGTCTTGGCGTTTGCGATCAG
ATGGCTCCCGCCCACGAGCTTCAGGGCCATGTCGTTTCTGCCTTCCAGGCCGCCGTCAGCGGGGTACAGC
GTCTCGGTGAAGGCCTCCCAGCCGAGTGTTTTCTTCTGCATCACAGGGCCGTTGGATGTGAAGTTCACCC
CTCTGATCTTGACGTTGTAGATGAGGCAGCCGTCCTGGAGGCTGGTGTCCTGGGTAGCGGTCAGCACGCC
CCCGTCTTCGTATGTGGTGACTCTCTCCCATGTGAAGCCCTCAGGGAAGGACTGCTTGAAGAAGTCGGGG
ATGCCCTGGGTGTGGTTGATGAAGGTCTTGCTGCCGTAGAGGAAGCTAGTAGCCAGGATGTCGAAGGCGA
AGGGGAGAGGGCCGCCCTCGACCACCTTGATTCTCATGGTCTGGGTGCCCTCGTAGGGCTTGCCTTCGCC
CTCGGATGTGCACTTGAAGTGATGGTTGTCCACGGTGCCCTCCATGTACAGCTTCATGTGCATGTTCTCC
TTAATCAGCTCGCTTCCCATGGTGGCACCGGTGGTAACGCGTCAGCTGACTAGAGGATCCCTAGCGGATC
TGACGGTTCACTAAACCAGCTCTGCTTATATAGACCTCCCACCGTACACGCCTACCGCCCATTTGCGTCA
ATGGGGCGGAGTTGTTACGACATTTTGGAAAGTCCCGTTGATTTTGGTGCCAAAACAAACTCCCATTGAC
GTCAATGGGGTGGAGACTTGGAAATCCCCGTGAGTCAAACCGCTATCCACGCCCATTGATGTACTGCCAA
AACCGCATCACCATGGTAATAGCGATGACTAATACGTAGATGTACTGCCAAGTAGGAAAGTCCCATAAGG
TCATGTACTGGGCATAATGCCAGGCGGGCCATTTACCGTCATTGACGTCAATAGGGGGCGTACTTGGCAT
ATGATACACTTGATGTACTGCCAAGTGGGCAGTTTACCGTAAATACTCCACCCATTGACGTCAATGGAAA
GTCCCTATTGGCGTTACTATGGGAACATACGTCATTATTGACGTCAATGGGCGGGGGTCGTTGGGCGGTC
AGCCAGGCGGGCCATTTACCGTAAGTTATGTAACGCGGAACTCCATATATGGGCTATGAACTAATGACCC
CGTAATTGATTACTATTAATAACTACTCGAGTATGTCGAGGTGGCGTGTACGGTGGGAGGCCTATATAAG
CAGAGCTCGTTTAGTGAACCGTCAGATCGCCTGGAGAATTCACCGGTGCCACCATGGGATCCACCAACGA
GAATGCTAATACACCAGCTGCCCGTCTTCACAGATTCAAGAACAAGGGAAAAGACAGTACAGAAATGAGG
CGTCGCAGAATAGAGGTCAATGTGGAGCTGAGGAAAGCTAAGAAGGATGACCAGATGCTGAAGAGGAGAA
ATGTAAGCTCATTCCCTGATGATGGTACCAGTAAAGGAGAGGAACTATTTACAGGTACTGTGCCTATCAA
AGTCGAGCTGGACGGCGACGTAAACGGCCACAAGTTCAGCGTGCGTGGCGAGGGCGAGGGCGATGCCACC
GAGGGCAAGCTGACCCTGAAGTTCATCTGCACCACCGGCAAGCTGCCGGTGCCGTGGCCGACCCTCGTGA
CCACCCTGACCTACGGCGTGCAGTGCTTCAGCCGCTACCCGGACCACATGAAGCGTCACGACTTCTTCAA
GTCCGCCATGCCGGAAGGCTACGTCCAGGAGCGCACCATCGAGTTCAAGGACGACGGCACCTACAAGACC
CGCGCGGAGGTGAAGTTCGAGGGCGACACCCTGGTGAACCGCATCGAGCTGAAGGGCAACGACTTCAAGG
AGGACGGCAACATCCTGGGTCACAAGCTGGAGTACAACCACAACAGCCACAACGTCCGTATCGAAGCCGA
CAAGCAGAAGAACGGCATCAAGGCTAACTTCAAGATCCGCCACAACGTTGAGGACGGCAGCCAGCAGGAA
GCCGACCACAAACAGCAGAACACCCCGATCGGCGACGGCCCGGTGCGCCTGCCGGACAACCACTATCTGA
GCACCCAGACCACGCTGAGCAAAGACCCGAACGAGAAGCGCGATCACATGGTCCTGAAGGAGTTCGTGAC
GGCAGCCGGTATCACTAAAGGTGAAGATGAAAGTGGAGGCACCGGAACCAGCAAGGGCGAGGAGGATAAC
ATGGCCATCATCAAGGAGTTCATGCGCTTCAAGGTGCACATGGAGGGCTCCGTGAACGGCCACGAGTTCG
AGATCGAGGGCGAGGGCGAGGTGAGTATGGTACATAAAACAAGCATCTATTGAAAATATCTGACAAACTC
ATCTTTTATTTTTGATGTGTGTGTGTGTGTGTGTGTGTGTGTTTTTTTTTAACAGGGATTTGGGGAATTA
TTTGAGAAAGCAAAACAAAACAATAACAATAGAAAAACTTCTAATGGTGATGACAGCCTCTTCTTCAGTA
ATTTCTCACTTCTTGGTACTCCTGTCCTGAAAGATATTAATTTCAAGATAGAAAGAGGACAGTTGTTGGC
GGTTGCTGGATCCACTGGAGCAGGCAAGGTAGTTCTTTTGTTCTTCACTATTAAGAACTTAATTTGGTGT
CCATGTCTCTTTTTTTTTCTAGTTTGTAGTGCTGGAAGGTATTTTTGGAGAAATTCTTACATGAGCATTA
GGAGAATGTATGGGTGTAGTGTCTTGTATAATAGAAATTGTTCCACTGATAATTTACTCTAGTTTTTTAT
TTCCTCATATTATTTTCAGTGGCTTTTTCTTCCACATCTTTATATTTTGCACCACATTCAACACTGTATC
TTGCACATGGCGAGCATGCCCTTTCCTTTTTTTTCCTCAGGGCCGCCCCTACGAGGGCACCCAGACCGCC
AAGCTGAAGGTGACCAAGGGTGGCCCCCTGCCCTTCGCCTGGGACATCCTGTCCCCTCAGTTCATGTACG
GCTCCAAGGCCTACGTGAAGCACCCCGCCGACATCCCCGACTACTTGAAGCTGTCCTTCCCCGAGGGCTT
CAAGTGGGAGCGCGTGATGAACTTCGAGGACGGCGGCGTGGTGACCGTGACCCAGGACTCCTCCCTGCAG
GACGGCGAGTTCATCTACAAGGTGAAGCTGCGCGGCACCAACTTCCCCTCCGACGGCCCCGTAATGCAGA
AGAAGACCATGGGCTGGGAGGCCTCCTCCGAGCGGATGTACCCCGAGGACGGCGCCCTGAAGGGCGAGAT
CAAGCAGAGGCTGAAGCTGAAGGACGGCGGCCACTACGACGCTGAGGTCAAGACCACCTACAAGGCCAAG
AAGCCCGTGCAGCTGCCCGGCGCCTACAACGTCAACATCAAGTTGGACATCACCTCCCACAACGAGGACT
ACACCATCGTGGAACAGTACGAACGCGCCGAGGGCCGCCACTCCACCGGCGGCATGGACGAGCTGTACAA
GTAAGCTATCTAGACCCAGCTTTCTTGTACAAAGTGATTGATCCTCTCGACTCTAGACTGAGAACTTCAG
GGTGAGTTTGGGGACCCTTGATTGTTCTTTCTTTTTCGCTATTGTAAAATTCATGTTATATGGAGGGGGC
AAAGTTTTCAGGGTGTTGTTTAGAATGGGAAGATGTCCCTTGTATCACCATGGACCCTCATGATAATTTT
GTTTCTTTCACTTTCTACTCTGTTGACAACCATTGTCTCCTCTTATTTTCTTTTCATTTTCTGTAACTTT
TTCGTTAAACTTTAGCTTGCATTTGTAACGAATTTTTAAATTCACTTTTGTTTATTTGTCAGATTGTAAG
TACTTTCTCTAATCACTTTTTTTTCAAGGCAATCAGGGTATATTATATTGTACTTCAGCACAGTTTTAGA
GAACAATTGTTATAATTAAATGATAAGGTAGAATATTTCTGCATATAAATTCTGGCTGGCGTGGAAATAT
TCTTATTGGTAGAAACAACTACACCCTGGTCATCATCCTGCCTTTCTCTTTATGGTTACAATGATATACA
CTGTTTGAGATGAGGATAAAATACTCTGAGTCCAAACCGGGCCCCTCTGCTAACCATGTTCATGCCTTCT
TCTCTTTCCTACAGCTCCTGGGCAACGTGCTGGTTGTTGTGCTGTCTCATCATTTTGGCAAAGAATTCAC
TCCTCAGGTGCAGGCTGCCTATCAGAAGGTGGTGGCTGGTGTGGCCAATGCCCTGGCTCACAAATACCAC
TGAGATCTTTTTCCCTCTGCCAAAAATTATGGGGACATCATGAAGCCCCTTGAGCATCTGACTTCTGGCT
AATAAAGGAAATTTATTTTCATTGCAATAGTGTGTTGGAATTTTTTGTGTCTCTCACTCGGAAGGACATA
TGGGAGGGCAAATCATTTAAAACATCAGAATGAGTATTTGGTTTAGAGTTTGGCAACATATGCCCATATG
CTGGCTGCCATGAACAAAGGTTGGCTATAAAGAGGTCATCAGTATATGAAACAGCCCCCTGCTGTCCATT
CCTTATTCCATAGAAAAGCCTTGACTTGAGGTTAGATTTTTTTTATATTTTGTTTTGTGTTATTTTTTTC
TTTAACATCCCTAAAATTTTCCTTACATGTTTTACTAGCCAGATTTTTCCTCCTCTCCTGACTACTCCCA
GTCATAGCTGTCCCTCTTCTCTTATGGAGATCCCTCGACTGCATTAATGAATCGGCCAACGCGCGGGGAG
AGGCGGTTTGCGTATTGGGCGCTCTTCCGCTTCCTCGCTCACTGACTCGCTGCGCTCGGTCGTTCGGCTG
CGGCGAGCGGTATCAGCTCACTCAAAGGCGGTAATACGGTTATCCACAGAATCAGGGGATAACGCAGGAA
AGAACATGTGAGCAAAAGGCCAGCAAAAGGCCAGGAACCGTAAAAAGGCCGCGTTGCTGGCGTTTTTCCA
TAGGCTCCGCCCCCCTGACGAGCATCACAAAAATCGACGCTCAAGTCAGAGGTGGCGAAACCCGACAGGA
CTATAAAGATACCAGGCGTTTCCCCCTGGAAGCTCCCTCGTGCGCTCTCCTGTTCCGACCCTGCCGCTTA
CCGGATACCTGTCCGCCTTTCTCCCTTCGGGAAGCGTGGCGCTTTCTCATAGCTCACGCTGTAGGTATCT
CAGTTCGGTGTAGGTCGTTCGCTCCAAGCTGGGCTGTGTGCACGAACCCCCCGTTCAGCCCGACCGCTGC
GCCTTATCCGGTAACTATCGTCTTGAGTCCAACCCGGTAAGACACGACTTATCGCCACTGGCAGCAGCCA
CTGGTAACAGGATTAGCAGAGCGAGGTATGTAGGCGGTGCTACAGAGTTCTTGAAGTGGTGGCCTAACTA
CGGCTACACTAGAAGAACAGTATTTGGTATCTGCGCTCTGCTGAAGCCAGTTACCTTCGGAAAAAGAGTT
GGTAGCTCTTGATCCGGCAAACAAACCACCGCTGGTAGCGGTGGTTTTTTTGTTTGCAAGCAGCAGATTA
CGCGCAGAAAAAAAGGATCTCAAGAAGATCCTTTGATCTTTTCTACGGGGTCTGACGCTCAGTGGAACGA
AAACTCACGTTAAGGGATTTTGGTCATGAGATTATCAAAAAGGATCTTCACCTAGATCCTTTTAAATTAA
AAATGAAGTTTTAAATCAATCTAAAGTATATATGAGTAAACTTGGTCTGACAGTTACCAATGCTTAATCA
GTGAGGCACCTATCTCAGCGATCTGTCTATTTCGTTCATCCATAGTTGCCTGACTCCCCGTCGTGTAGAT
AACTACGATACGGGAGGGCTTACCATCTGGCCCCAGTGCTGCAATGATACCGCGAGACCCACGCTCACCG
GCTCCAGATTTATCAGCAATAAACCAGCCAGCCGGAAGGGCCGAGCGCAGAAGTGGTCCTGCAACTTTAT
CCGCCTCCATCCAGTCTATTAATTGTTGCCGGGAAGCTAGAGTAAGTAGTTCGCCAGTTAATAGTTTGCG
CAACGTTGTTGCCATTGCTACAGGCATCGTGGTGTCACGCTCGTCGTTTGGTATGGCTTCATTCAGCTCC
GGTTCCCAACGATCAAGGCGAGTTACATGATCCCCCATGTTGTGCAAAAAAGCGGTTAGCTCCTTCGGTC
CTCCGATCGTTGTCAGAAGTAAGTTGGCCGCAGTGTTATCACTCATGGTTATGGCAGCACTGCATAATTC
TCTTACTGTCATGCCATCCGTAAGATGCTTTTCTGTGACTGGTGAGTACTCAACCAAGTCATTCTGAGAA
TAGTGTATGCGGCGACCGAGTTGCTCTTGCCCGGCGTCAACACGGGATAATACCGCGCCACATAGCAGAA
CTTTAAAAGTGCTCATCATTGGAAAACGTTCTTCGGGGCGAAAACTCTCAAGGATCTTACCGCTGTTGAG
ATCCAGTTCGATGTAACCCACTCGTGCACCCAACTGATCTTCAGCATCTTTTACTTTCACCAGCGTTTCT
GGGTGAGCAAAAACAGGAAGGCAAAATGCCGCAAAAAAGGGAATAAGGGCGACACGGAAATGTTGAATAC
TCATACTCTTCCTTTTTCAATATTATTGAAGCATTTATCAGGGTTATTGTCTCATGAGCGGATACATATT
TGAATGTATTTAGAAAAATAAACAAATAGGGGTTCCGCGCACATTTCCCCGAAAAGTGCCACCTGACGTC
TAAGAAACCATTATTATCATGACATTAACCTATAAAAATAGGCGTATCACGAGGCCCTTTCGTCTTCACT
CGACGCGGCCAGCTTGGTCGAGCTGGATACTTCCCGTCCGCCAGGGGGACATGCCGGCGATGCTGAAGGT
CGCGCGCATTCCCGATGAAGAGGCCGGTTACCGCCTGTTGACCTGGTGGGACGGGCAGGGCGCCGAGTTC
ATAAGAGAAGAGGGACAGCTATGACTGGGAGTAGTCAGGAGAGGAGGAAAAATCTGGCTAGTAAAACATG
TAAGGAAAATTTTAGGGATGTTAAAGAAAAAAATAACACAAAACAAAATATAAAAAAAATCTAACCTCAA
GTCAAGGCTTTTCTATGGAATAAGGAATGGACAGCAGGGGGCTGTTTCATATACTGATGACCTCTTTATA
GCCAACCTTTGTTCATGGCAGCCAGCATATGGGCATATGTTGCCAAACTCTAAACCAAATACTCATTCTG
ATGTTTTAAATGATTTGCCCTCCCATATGTCCTTCCGAGTGAGAGACACAAAAAATTCCAACACACTATT
GCAATGAAAATAAATTTCCTTTATTAGCCAGAAGTCAGATGCTCAAGGGGCTTCATGA
